Addgene plasmid #16065: pLPC-NFLAG TRF1 deltaA deltaM
Depositing lab: Titia de Lange. Depositing organization: Rockefeller University. Publication: Different telomere damage signaling pathways in human and mouse cells. Smogorzewska A, de Lange T. EMBO J. 2002 Aug 15. 21(16):4338-48. 10.1093/emboj/cdf433 PubMed 12169636.
Backbone
  Vector backbone: pLPC
  Backbone size w/o insert (bp): 5600
  Vector type: Retroviral
  Selectable markers: Puromycin
Growth in bacteria
  Bacterial resistance: Ampicillin, 100 μg/mL
  Growth temperature: 37°C
  Growth strain: DH5alpha
  Copy number: High Copy
Gene/Insert
  Gene/Insert name: hTRF1 (alt names: human TTAGGG repeat binding factor 1; 2419; TERF1)
  Species: H. sapiens (human)
  Insert size (bp): 936
  Mutation: Deleted acidic domain (aa1-66) and myb domain (aa379-439)
  Entrez Gene: TERF1 (a.k.a. PIN2, TRBF1, TRF, TRF1, hTRF1-AS, t-TRF1)
  Tag / fusion protein: Flag (N terminal on backbone)
  Cloning method: Restriction Enzyme; 5′ cloning site BamHI (not destroyed); 3′ cloning site EcoRI (not destroyed)
  Sequencing primers: 5′ taggcgtgtacggtggga; 3′ cttgccaaacctacaggt
Terms and licenses: Academic/Nonprofit Terms; Industry Terms: Not Available to Industry
Depositor comments: Karlseder et al., 2002, Science, 295, 2446-9
How to cite: pLPC-NFLAG TRF1 deltaA deltaM was a gift from Titia de Lange (Addgene plasmid # 16065 ; http://n2t.net/addgene:16065 ; RRID:Addgene_16065)
