[The description below was written by a language model from this plasmid's Addgene catalogue record.]
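Description:
pLPC-NFLAG TRF1 deltaA deltaM is a retroviral expression plasmid built on the pLPC backbone (about 5.6 kb without insert) for delivering a truncated form of human TRF1 (TERF1, TTAGGG repeat binding factor 1) into mammalian cells. It is propagated in E. coli as a high-copy plasmid under ampicillin selection, and transduced mammalian cells can be selected with puromycin. The record includes no feature table, so the promoter driving the insert, the viral LTRs and packaging signal, and the bacterial origin are not explicitly stated. As a retroviral vector it would be expected to be packaged into virus particles in a suitable packaging cell line and then integrated into target cells.

The roughly 936 bp insert was cloned between BamHI and EcoRI sites, both of which are retained. It is placed in frame with an N-terminal FLAG epitope supplied by the backbone, which allows the protein to be detected or immunoprecipitated with anti-FLAG antibodies. The encoded TRF1 lacks both the N-terminal acidic domain (amino acids 1–66) and the C-terminal Myb domain (amino acids 379–439). The Myb domain is the region through which TRF1 binds duplex telomeric repeats, so this mutant keeps the central portion of the protein but should be unable to bind telomeric DNA directly. The record does not state the intended role of this allele. The associated publication concerns telomere damage signaling pathways in human and mouse cells, which is consistent with its use as a deletion mutant for stable expression in studies of telomere protein function.
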