>Addgene plasmid #16065 | pLPC-NFLAG TRF1 deltaA deltaM | addgene partial sequence | sequence record 22431 | CMV-F 5'-CGCAAATGGGCGGTAGGCGTG-3'
AGCTCTCTGGCTAACTAGAGAACCCACTGCTTACTGGCTTATCGAAATTAATACGACTCACTATAGGGAG
ACCCAAGCTTGGTACCGAGCTCGGATCAGCCACCATGGACTACAAAGACGATGACGATAAAGGATCCGTG
GCCGAGGCCGAGGCCGTGGCTGCCGGCTGGATGCTCGATTTCCTCTGCCTCTCTCTTTGCCGAGCTTTCC
GCGACGGCCGCTCCGAGGACTTCCGCAGGACCCGCAACAGCGCAGAGGCTATTATTCATGGACTATCCAG
TCTAACAGCTTGCCAGTTGAGAACGATATACATATGTCAGTTTTTGACAAGAATTGCAGCAGGAAAAACC
CTTGATGCACAGTTTGAAAATGATGAACGAATTACACCCTTGGAATCAGCCCTGATGATTTGGGGTTCAA
TTGAAAAGGAACATGACAAACTTCATGAAGAAATACAGAATTTAATTAAAATTCAGGCTATAGCTGTTTG
TATGGAAAATGGCAACTTTAAAGAAGCAGAAGAAGTCTTTGAAAGAATATTTGGTGATCCAAATTCTCAT
ATGCCTTTCAAAAGCAAATTGCTTATGATAATCTCTCAGAAAGATACATTTCATTCCTTTTTTCAACACT
TCAGCTACAACCACATGATGGAGAAAATTAAGAGTTATGTGAATTATGTGCTAAGTGAAAAATCATCAAC
CTTTCTAATGAAGGCAGCGGCAAAAGTAGTAGAAAGC
